>Addgene plasmid #235596 | EF1a-MPH | addgene full sequence | sequence record 467830 | Addgene NGS Result
CTGCAAAGATGGATAAAGTTTTAAACAGAGAGGAATCTTTGCAGCTAATGGACCTTCTAGGTCTTGAAAG
GAGTGGGAATTGGCTCCGGTGCCCGTCAGTGGGCAGAGCGCACATCGCCCACAGTCCCCGAGAAGTTGGG
GGGAGGGGTCGGCAATTGAACCGGTGCCTAGAGAAGGTGGCGCGGGGTAAACTGGGAAAGTGATGTCGTG
TACTGGCTCCGCCTTTTTCCCGAGGGTGGGGGAGAACCGTATATAAGTGCAGTAGTCGCCGTGAACGTTC
TTTTTCGCAACGGGTTTGCCGCCAGAACACAGGTAAGTGCCGTGTGTGGTTCCCGCGGGCCTGGCCTCTT
TACGGGTTATGGCCCTTGCGTGCCTTGAATTACTTCCACCTGGCTGCAGTACGTGATTCTTGATCCCGAG
CTTCGGGTTGGAAGTGGGTGGGAGAGTTCGAGGCCTTGCGCTTAAGGAGCCCCTTCGCCTCGTGCTTGAG
TTGAGGCCTGGCCTGGGCGCTGGGGCCGCCGCGTGCGAATCTGGTGGCACCTTCGCGCCTGTCTCGCTGC
TTTCGATAAGTCTCTAGCCATTTAAAATTTTTGATGACCTGCTGCGACGCTTTTTTTCTGGCAAGATAGT
CTTGTAAATGCGGGCCAAGATCTGCACACTGGTATTTCGGTTTTTGGGGCCGCGGGCGGCGACGGGGCCC
GTGCGTCCCAGCGCACATGTTCGGCGAGGCGGGGCCTGCGAGCGCGGCCACCGAGAATCGGACGGGGGTA
GTCTCAAGCTGGCCGGCCTGCTCTGGTGCCTGGCCTCGCGCCGCCGTGTATCGCCCCGCCCTGGGCGGCA
AGGCTGGCCCGGTCGGCACCAGTTGCGTGAGCGGAAAGATGGCCGCTTCCCGGCCCTGCTGCAGGGAGCT
CAAAATGGAGGACGCGGCGCTCGGGAGAGCGGGCGGGTGAGTCACCCACACAAAGGAAAAGGGCCTTTCC
GTCCTCAGCCGTCGCTTCATGTGACTCCACGGAGTACCGGGCGCCGTCCAGGCACCTCGATTAGTTCTCG
AGCTTTTGGAGTACGTCGTCTTTAGGTTGGGGGGAGGGGTTTTATGCGATGGAGTTTCCCCACACTGAGT
GGGTGGAGACTGAAGTTAGGCCAGCTTGGCACTTGATGTAATTCTCCTTGGAATTTGCCCTTTTTGAGTT
TGGATCTTGGTTCATTCTCAAGCCTCAGACAGTGGTTCAAAGTTTTTTTCTTCCATTTCAGGTGTCGTGA
CGTACGGCCACCATGGCTTCAAACTTTACTCAGTTCGTGCTCGTGGACAATGGTGGGACAGGGGATGTGA
CAGTGGCTCCTTCTAATTTCGCTAATGGGGTGGCAGAGTGGATCAGCTCCAACTCACGGAGCCAGGCCTA
CAAGGTGACATGCAGCGTCAGGCAGTCTAGTGCCCAGAAGAGAAAGTATACCATCAAGGTGGAGGTCCCC
AAAGTGGCTACCCAGACAGTGGGCGGAGTCGAACTGCCTGTCGCCGCTTGGAGGTCCTACCTGAACATGG
AGCTCACTATCCCAATTTTCGCTACCAATTCTGACTGTGAACTCATCGTGAAGGCAATGCAGGGGCTCCT
CAAAGACGGTAATCCTATCCCTTCCGCCATCGCCGCTAACTCAGGTATCTACAGCGCTGGAGGAGGTGGA
AGCGGAGGAGGAGGAAGCGGAGGAGGAGGTAGCGGACCTAAGAAAAAGAGGAAGGTGGCGGCCGCTGGAT
CCCCTTCAGGGCAGATCAGCAACCAGGCCCTGGCTCTGGCCCCTAGCTCCGCTCCAGTGCTGGCCCAGAC
TATGGTGCCCTCTAGTGCTATGGTGCCTCTGGCCCAGCCACCTGCTCCAGCCCCTGTGCTGACCCCAGGA
CCACCCCAGTCACTGAGCGCTCCAGTGCCCAAGTCTACACAGGCCGGCGAGGGGACTCTGAGTGAAGCTC
TGCTGCACCTGCAGTTCGACGCTGATGAGGACCTGGGAGCTCTGCTGGGGAACAGCACCGATCCCGGAGT
GTTCACAGATCTGGCCTCCGTGGACAACTCTGAGTTTCAGCAGCTGCTGAATCAGGGCGTGTCCATGTCT
CATAGTACAGCCGAACCAATGCTGATGGAGTACCCCGAAGCCATTACCCGGCTGGTGACCGGCAGCCAGC
GGCCCCCCGACCCCGCTCCAACTCCCCTGGGAACCAGCGGCCTGCCTAATGGGCTGTCCGGAGATGAAGA
CTTCTCAAGCATCGCTGATATGGACTTTAGTGCCCTGCTGTCACAGATTTCCTCTAGTGGGCAGGGAGGA
GGTGGAAGCGGCTTCAGCGTGGACACCAGTGCCCTGCTGGACCTGTTCAGCCCCTCGGTGACCGTGCCCG
ACATGAGCCTGCCTGACCTTGACAGCAGCCTGGCCAGTATCCAAGAGCTCCTGTCTCCCCAGGAGCCCCC
CAGGCCTCCCGAGGCAGAGAACAGCAGCCCGGATTCAGGGAAGCAGCTGGTGCACTACACAGCGCAGCCG
CTGTTCCTGCTGGACCCCGGCTCCGTGGACACCGGGAGCAACGACCTGCCGGTGCTGTTTGAGCTGGGAG
AGGGCTCCTACTTCTCCGAAGGGGACGGCTTCGCCGAGGACCCCACCATCTCCCTGCTGACAGGCTCGGA
GCCTCCCAAAGCCAAGGACCCCACTGTCTCCTGAGTTTAAACCCGCTGATCAGCCTCGACTGTGCCTTCT
AGTTGCCAGCCATCTGTTGTTTGCCCCTCCCCCGTGCCTTCCTTGACCCTGGAAGGTGCCACTCCCACTG
TCCTTTCCTAATAAAATGAGAAAATTGCATCGCATTGTCTGAGTAGGTGTCATTCTATTCTGGGGGGTGG
GGTGGGGCAGGACAGCAAGGGGGAGGATTGGGAAGACAATAGCAGGCATGCTGGGGATGCGGTGGGCTCT
ATGGCTTCTGAGGCGGAAAGAACCAGCTGGGGCTCGATACCGTCGACCTCTAGCTAGAGCTTGGCGTAAT
CATGGTCATAGCTGTTTCCTGTGTGAAATTGTTATCCGCTCACAATTCCACACAACATACGAGCCGGAAG
CATAAAGTGTAAAGCCTAGGGTGCCTAATGAGTGAGCTAACTCACATTAATTGCGTTGCGCTCACTGCCC
GCTTTCCAGTCGGGAAACCTGTCGTGCCAGCTGCATTAATGAATCGGCCAACGCGCGGGGAGAGGCGGTT
TGCGTATTGGGCGCTCTTCCGCTTCCTCGCTCACTGACTCGCTGCGCTCGGTCGTTCGGCTGCGGCGAGC
GGTATCAGCTCACTCAAAGGCGGTAATACGGTTATCCACAGAATCAGGGGATAACGCAGGAAAGAACATG
TGAGCAAAAGGCCAGCAAAAGGCCAGGAACCGTAAAAAGGCCGCGTTGCTGGCGTTTTTCCATAGGCTCC
GCCCCCCTGACGAGCATCACAAAAATCGACGCTCAAGTCAGAGGTGGCGAAACCCGACAGGACTATAAAG
ATACCAGGCGTTTCCCCCTGGAAGCTCCCTCGTGCGCTCTCCTGTTCCGACCCTGCCGCTTACCGGATAC
CTGTCCGCCTTTCTCCCTTCGGGAAGCGTGGCGCTTTCTCATAGCTCACGCTGTAGGTATCTCAGTTCGG
TGTAGGTCGTTCGCTCCAAGCTGGGCTGTGTGCACGAACCCCCCGTTCAGCCCGACCGCTGCGCCTTATC
CGGTAACTATCGTCTTGAGTCCAACCCGGTAAGACACGACTTATCGCCACTGGCAGCAGCCACTGGTAAC
AGGATTAGCAGAGCGAGGTATGTAGGCGGTGCTACAGAGTTCTTGAAGTGGTGGCCTAACTACGGCTACA
CTAGAAGAACAGTATTTGGTATCTGCGCTCTGCTGAAGCCAGTTACCTTCGGAAAAAGAGTTGGTAGCTC
TTGATCCGGCAAACAAACCACCGCTGGTAGCGGTGGTTTTTTTGTTTGCAAGCAGCAGATTACGCGCAGA
AAAAAAGGATCTCAAGAAGATCCTTTGATCTTTTCTACGGGGTCTGACACTCAGTGGAACGAAAACTCAC
GTTAAGGGATTTTGGTCATGAGATTATCAAAAAGGATCTTCACCTAGATCCTTTTAAATTAAAAATGAAG
TTTTAAATCAATCTAAAGTATATATGAGTAAACTTGGTCTGACAGTTACCAATGCTTAATCAGTGAGGCA
CCTATCTCAGCGATCTGTCTATTTCGTTCATCCATAGTTGCCTGACTCCCCGTCGTGTAGATAACTACGA
TACGGGAGGGCTTACCATCTGGCCCCAGTGCTGCAATGATACCGCGAGACCCACGCTCACCGGCTCCAGA
TTTATCAGCAATAAACCAGCCAGCCGGAAGGGCCGAGCGCAGAAGTGGTCCTGCAACTTTATCCGCCTCC
ATCCAGTCTATTAATTGTTGCCGGGAAGCTAGAGTAAGTAGTTCGCCAGTTAATAGTTTGCGCAACGTTG
TTGCCATTGCTACAGGCATCGTGGTGTCACGCTCGTCGTTTGGTATGGCTTCATTCAGCTCCGGTTCCCA
ACGATCAAGGCGAGTTACATGATCCCCCATGTTGTGCAAAAAAGCGGTTAGCTCCTTCGGTCCTCCGATC
GTTGTCAGAAGTAAGTTGGCCGCAGTGTTATCACTCATGGTTATGGCAGCACTGCATAATTCTCTTACTG
TCATGCCATCCGTAAGATGCTTTTCTGTGACTGGTGAGTACTCAACCAAGTCATTCTGAGAATAGTGTAT
GCGGCGACCGAGTTGCTCTTGCCCGGCGTCAATACGGGATAATACCGCGCCACATAGCAGAACTTTAAAA
GTGCTCATCATTGGAAAACGTTCTTCGGGGCGAAAACTCTCAAGGATCTTACCGCTGTTGAGATCCAGTT
CGATGTAACCCACTCGTGCACCCAACTGATCTTCAGCATCTTTTACTTTCACCAGCGTTTCTGGGTGAGC
AAAAACAGGAAGGCAAAATGCCGCAAAAAAGGGAATAAGGGCGACACGGAAATGTTGAATACTCATACTC
TTCCTTTTTCAATATTATTGAAGCATTTATCAGGGTTATTGTCTCATGAGCGGATACATATTTGAATGTA
TTTAGAAAAATAAACAAATAGGGGTTCCGCGCACATTTCCCCGAAAAGTGCCACCTGACGTCGACGGATC
GGGAGATCGATCTCCCGATCCCCTAGGGTCGACTCTCAGTACAATCTGCTCTGATGCCGCATAGTTAAGC
CAGTATCTGCTCCCTGCTTGTGTGTTGGAGGTCGCTGAGTAGTGCGCGAGCAAAATTTAAGCTACAACAA
GGCAAGGCTTGACCGACAATTGCATGAAGAATCTGCTTAGGGTTAGGCGTTTTGCGCTGCTTCGCGATGT
ACGGGCCAGATATACGCGTTGCTAG
Features (pLannotate 1.2.2; 16 found; start..end, strand, type, name):
      9..75      +  CDS            small t antigen (fragment): SV40 (simian virus 40) small t antigen
     82..1260    +  promoter       EF-1α promoter: strong constitutive promoter for human elongation factor EF-1α
   1273..1662    +  CDS            CAPSD_BPMS2: Experimental evidence at protein level: Swiss-Prot protein existence level 1. Acts as a translational repressor of viral replicase synthesis late in infection. This latter function is the result of capsid protein interaction with an RNA hairpin which contains the replicase ribosome-binding site. From Escherichia phage MS2 (Bacteriophage MS2).
   1753..2295    +  CDS            Rela (fragment): TF65_MOUSE - Also known as Nfkb3. Experimental evidence at protein level: Swiss-Prot protein existence level 1. NF-kappa-B is a pleiotropic transcription factor present in almost all cell types and is the endpoint of a series of signal transduction events that are initiated by a vast array of stimuli related to many biological processes such as inflammation, immunity, differentiation, cell growth, tumorigenesis and apoptosis. NF-kappa-B is a homo- or heterodimeric complex formed by the Rel-like domain- containing proteins RELA/p65, RELB, NFKB1/p105, NFKB1/p50, REL and NFKB2/p52. The heterodime
   2320..2691    +  CDS            HSF1: C-terminal activation domain from the human heat shock transcription factor HSF1
   2720..2944    +  polyA_signal   bGH poly(A) signal: bovine growth hormone polyadenylation signal
   2948..2969    +  promoter       SV40 promoter (fragment): SV40 enhancer and early promoter
   2974..2990    +  misc_feature   MCS (fragment): pBluescript multiple cloning site
   3039..3055    -  protein_bind   lac operator: The lac repressor binds to the lac operator to inhibit transcription in E. coli. This inhibition can be relieved by adding lactose or isopropyl-β-D-thiogalactopyranoside (IPTG). lac repressor encoded by lacI
   3063..3093    -  promoter       lac promoter: promoter for the E. coli lac operon
   3108..3129    -  protein_bind   CAP binding site: CAP binding activates transcription in the presence of cAMP. E. coli catabolite activator protein
   3142..3234    -  CDS            lacI (fragment): lac repressor; lacI; The lac repressor binds to the lac operator to inhibit transcription in E. coli. This inhibition can be relieved by adding lactose or isopropyl-β-D-thiogalactopyranoside (IPTG).
   3417..4005    -  rep_origin     ori: high-copy-number ColE1/pMB1/pBR322/pUC origin of replication
   4176..5036    -  CDS            AmpR: β-lactamase; bla; confers resistance to ampicillin, carbenicillin, and related antibiotics
   5037..5141    -  promoter       AmpR promoter: bla
   5212..5256    -  misc_feature   bom (fragment): basis of mobility region from pBR322
