[The description below was written by a language model from this plasmid's Addgene catalogue record and pLannotate feature annotations shown in this document.]
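Description:
EF1a-MPH is a 5.4 kb mammalian expression plasmid built on a pEF1a backbone that drives constitutive production of the MS2-P65-HSF1 (MPH) fusion protein from the human EF-1α promoter. It is propagated in E. coli as a high-copy plasmid through a ColE1/pUC-type origin and is selected with ampicillin via the β-lactamase gene and its native promoter. No mammalian selection marker or reporter is annotated, so the plasmid appears suited to transient delivery rather than drug-selected stable expression. The remaining annotated pieces are short backbone remnants with no evident functional role in the design: fragments of SV40 small t antigen and the SV40 promoter, a pBluescript cloning site, lac promoter/operator elements, a lacI fragment and a bom fragment.

The single expression cassette consists of the EF-1α promoter, the fusion open reading frame and a bovine growth hormone polyadenylation signal. The coding region joins the bacteriophage MS2 coat protein, carrying the N55K substitution, to a fragment annotated as the p65 (RelA) subunit of NF-κB, followed by the C-terminal activation domain of human HSF1. MS2 coat protein binds a specific RNA hairpin, so in CRISPR activation systems of the synergistic activation mediator type, MPH is recruited to guide RNAs engineered with MS2 aptamer loops. This brings the p65 and HSF1 activation domains to a dCas9-targeted promoter to boost transcription of an endogenous gene. The plasmid supplies only this activator component, so a dCas9 source and aptamer-bearing guide RNAs must come from other constructs. The associated publication indicates use in CRISPR activation for rapid assessment of gene editing products in human pluripotent stem cells.
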