Addgene plasmid #235596: EF1a-MPH
Purpose: Expresses the MS2-P65-HSF1 under the control of human EF1a promoter
Depositing lab: Ting Zhou. Depositing organization: Memorial Sloan-Kettering Cancer Center. Publication: Leveraging CRISPR activation for rapid assessment of gene editing products in human pluripotent stem cells. Wu Y, Zhong A, Evangelisti A, Sidharta M, Danwei H, Studer L, Zhou T. Stem Cell Reports. 2025 Apr 25:102499. doi: 10.1016/j.stemcr.2025.102499. PubMed 40345204.
Backbone
  Vector backbone: pEF1a
  Vector type: Mammalian Expression
Growth in bacteria
  Bacterial resistance: Ampicillin, 100 μg/mL
  Growth temperature: 37°C
  Growth strain: DH5alpha
  Copy number: High Copy
Gene/Insert
  Gene/Insert name: MS2-P65-HSF1
  Mutation: N55K in MS2
  Promoter: EF1a
  Cloning method: Gibson Cloning
  Sequencing primers: 5′ TCAAGCCTCAGACAGTGGTTC; 3′ TAGAAGGCACAGTCGAGG
Terms and licenses: Academic/Nonprofit Terms; Industry Terms: Not Available to Industry
Depositor comments: Please visit https://doi.org/10.1101/2024.09.29.615716 for bioRxiv preprint.
How to cite: EF1a-MPH was a gift from Ting Zhou (Addgene plasmid # 235596 ; http://n2t.net/addgene:235596 ; RRID:Addgene_235596)
